Addgene plasmid #135106: pcDNA5FRTTO-codoptUL33-CStHA
Purpose: Codon-optimized HSV-1 UL33 with C-terminal StrepHA tag
Depositing lab: Markus Landthaler. Depositing organization: Max-Delbrueck-Centrum fuer Molekulare Medizin (MDC). Publication: Single-cell RNA-sequencing of herpes simplex virus 1-infected cells connects NRF2 activation to an antiviral program. Wyler E, Franke V, Menegatti J, Kocks C, Boltengagen A, Praktiknjo S, Walch-Ruckheim B, Bosse J, Rajewsky N, Grasser F, Akalin A, Landthaler M. Nat Commun. 2019 Oct 25;10(1):4878. doi: 10.1038/s41467-019-12894-z. PubMed 31653857.
Backbone
  Vector backbone: pcDNA5/FRT/TO/CStHA
  Vector type: Mammalian Expression
  Selectable markers: Hygromycin
Growth in bacteria
  Bacterial resistance: Ampicillin, 100 μg/mL
  Growth temperature: 37°C
  Growth strain: DH5alpha
  Copy number: High Copy
Gene/Insert
  Gene/Insert name: HSV-1 UL33 codon optimized
  Species: Synthetic; Herpes Simplex Virus 1
  Tag / fusion protein: Strep-Strep-HA (C terminal on backbone)
  Cloning method: Restriction Enzyme; 5′ cloning site KpnI (not destroyed); 3′ cloning site NotI (not destroyed)
  Sequencing primers: 5′ CGCAAATGGGCGGTAGGCGTG; 3′ TAGAAGGCACAGTCGAGGCT
Terms and licenses: Academic/Nonprofit Terms; Industry Terms: Not Available to Industry
How to cite: pcDNA5FRTTO-codoptUL33-CStHA was a gift from Markus Landthaler (Addgene plasmid # 135106 ; http://n2t.net/addgene:135106 ; RRID:Addgene_135106)
