[The description below was written by a language model from this plasmid's Addgene catalogue record and pLannotate feature annotations shown in this document.]
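Description:
pcDNA5FRTTO-codoptUL33-CStHA is a 5,625 bp mammalian expression plasmid built on the pcDNA5/FRT/TO/CStHA backbone. It carries a codon-optimized synthetic copy of the herpes simplex virus 1 UL33 gene. It is propagated in E. coli as a high-copy plasmid through a ColE1/pUC-type origin and is selected with ampicillin (AmpR under its own bla promoter). Two sequence records are available, the depositor's sequence and the repository's NGS result. They have the same length and the same set of annotated features, and differ only in where numbering starts on the circle.

The UL33 open reading frame was cloned between KpnI and NotI sites, both retained. The annotation matches it to TRM2, a subunit of the tripartite terminase complex that translocates viral genomic DNA into empty capsids. Expression is driven by the CMV immediate-early enhancer and promoter, followed by two short tet operator matches. This arrangement allows transcription to be repressed in cells expressing the Tet repressor and induced with tetracycline or doxycycline. The coding sequence is fused at its C terminus to the backbone-encoded tag, which consists of two Strep-tag II motifs and an HA epitope, and it ends at a bGH polyadenylation signal. The tag supports Strep-Tactin affinity purification and HA-based detection.

Downstream, an FRT site sits directly before a hygromycin resistance gene with an SV40 poly(A) signal. No complete promoter is annotated immediately upstream of that gene. This is the layout typical of FLP-mediated integration vectors, in which recombination into a genomic FRT site places the marker under a resident promoter and permits hygromycin selection of stable, isogenic, inducible cell lines. The record gives no purpose beyond supplying tagged UL33; the associated publication concerns HSV-1-infected cells.
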