Features (pLannotate 1.2.2; 24 found; start..end, strand, type, name):
     28..80      -  misc_feature   bom (fragment): basis of mobility region from pBR322
    235..614     +  enhancer       CMV enhancer: human cytomegalovirus immediate early enhancer
    615..818     +  promoter       CMV promoter: human cytomegalovirus (CMV) immediate early promoter
    820..839     +  promoter       PLtetO-1 promoter (fragment): modified phage lambda PL promoter with tet operator sites (Lutz and Bujard, 1997)
    841..860     +  promoter       PLtetO-1 promoter (fragment): modified phage lambda PL promoter with tet operator sites (Lutz and Bujard, 1997)
    868..901     +  promoter       TRE3GV promoter (fragment): 3rd-generation Tet-responsive promoter that can be activated by binding of Tet-On® 3G, optimized for retroviral and lentiviral vectors
    991..1374    +  CDS            TRM2: TRM2_HHV11 - Experimental evidence at protein level: Swiss-Prot protein existence level 1. Component of the molecular motor that translocates viral genomic DNA in empty capsid during DNA packaging. Forms a tripartite terminase complex together with TRM1 and TRM3 in the host cytoplasm. Once the complex reaches the host nucleus, it interacts with the capsid portal vertex. This portal forms a ring in which genomic DNA is translocated into the capsid. From Human herpesvirus 1 (strain 17) (HHV-1) (Human herpes simplex virus 1).
   1405..1424    +  CDS            Strep-Tag II (fragment): peptide that binds Strep-Tactin®, an engineered form of streptavidin
   1465..1487    +  CDS            Strep-Tag II (fragment): peptide that binds Strep-Tactin®, an engineered form of streptavidin
   1522..1547    +  CDS            3xHA (fragment): three tandem HA epitope tags
   1583..1807    +  polyA_signal   bGH poly(A) signal: bovine growth hormone polyadenylation signal
   1811..1832    +  promoter       SV40 promoter (fragment): SV40 enhancer and early promoter
   1853..2086    +  rep_origin     f1 ori (fragment) (sequence partly withheld): f1 bacteriophage origin of replication; arrow indicates direction of (+) strand synthesis
   2091..2138    +  protein_bind   FRT: FLP-mediated recombination occurs in the 8-bp core sequence TCTAGAAA (Turan and Bode, 2011). FLP recombinase from the Saccharomyces cerevisiae 2μ plasmid
   2146..3168    +  CDS            HygR: aminoglycoside phosphotransferase from E. coli; aph(4)-Ia; confers resistance to hygromycin
   3178..3303    +  CDS            ble (fragment): BLE_KLEPN - Experimental evidence at protein level: Swiss-Prot protein existence level 1. Binding protein with a strong affinity to the bleomycin family of antibiotics. Binds to CL990; an antimitotic-antibiotic compound. From Klebsiella pneumoniae.
   3298..3419    +  polyA_signal   SV40 poly(A) signal: SV40 polyadenylation signal
   3492..3508    -  protein_bind   lac operator: The lac repressor binds to the lac operator to inhibit transcription in E. coli. This inhibition can be relieved by adding lactose or isopropyl-β-D-thiogalactopyranoside (IPTG). lac repressor encoded by lacI
   3516..3546    -  promoter       lac promoter: promoter for the E. coli lac operon
   3561..3582    -  protein_bind   CAP binding site: CAP binding activates transcription in the presence of cAMP. E. coli catabolite activator protein
   3595..3687    -  CDS            lacI (fragment): lac repressor; lacI; The lac repressor binds to the lac operator to inhibit transcription in E. coli. This inhibition can be relieved by adding lactose or isopropyl-β-D-thiogalactopyranoside (IPTG).
   3870..4458    -  rep_origin     ori: high-copy-number ColE1/pMB1/pBR322/pUC origin of replication
   4629..5489    -  CDS            AmpR: β-lactamase; bla; confers resistance to ampicillin, carbenicillin, and related antibiotics
   5490..5594    -  promoter       AmpR promoter: bla
>Addgene plasmid #135106 | pcDNA5FRTTO-codoptUL33-CStHA | depositor full sequence | sequence record 260046 | pcDNA5FRTTO-codoptUL33-CStHA sequence 5625 bps
GACGGATCGGGAGATCTCCCGATCCCCTATGGTGCACTCTCAGTACAATCTGCTCTGATGCCGCATAGTT
AAGCCAGTATCTGCTCCCTGCTTGTGTGTTGGAGGTCGCTGAGTAGTGCGCGAGCAAAATTTAAGCTACA
ACAAGGCAAGGCTTGACCGACAATTGCATGAAGAATCTGCTTAGGGTTAGGCGTTTTGCGCTGCTTCGCG
ATGTACGGGCCAGATATACGCGTTGACATTGATTATTGACTAGTTATTAATAGTAATCAATTACGGGGTC
ATTAGTTCATAGCCCATATATGGAGTTCCGCGTTACATAACTTACGGTAAATGGCCCGCCTGGCTGACCG
CCCAACGACCCCCGCCCATTGACGTCAATAATGACGTATGTTCCCATAGTAACGCCAATAGGGACTTTCC
ATTGACGTCAATGGGTGGAGTATTTACGGTAAACTGCCCACTTGGCAGTACATCAAGTGTATCATATGCC
AAGTACGCCCCCTATTGACGTCAATGACGGTAAATGGCCCGCCTGGCATTATGCCCAGTACATGACCTTA
TGGGACTTTCCTACTTGGCAGTACATCTACGTATTAGTCATCGCTATTACCATGGTGATGCGGTTTTGGC
AGTACATCAATGGGCGTGGATAGCGGTTTGACTCACGGGGATTTCCAAGTCTCCACCCCATTGACGTCAA
TGGGAGTTTGTTTTGGCACCAAAATCAACGGGACTTTCCAAAATGTCGTAACAACTCCGCCCCATTGACG
CAAATGGGCGGTAGGCGTGTACGGTGGGAGGTCTATATAAGCAGAGCTCTCCCTATCAGTGATAGAGATC
TCCCTATCAGTGATAGAGATCGTCGACGAGCTCGTTTAGTGAACCGTCAGATCGCCTGGAGACGCCATCC
ACGCTGTTTTGACCTCCATAGAAGACACCGGGACCGATCCAGCCTCCGGACTCTAGCGTTTAAACTTAAG
CTTGGTACCGATGGCCGGAAGAGAGGGCAGGACAAGGCAGAGGACCCTGAGGGACACAATCCCTGATTGC
GCCCTGAGAAGCCAGACCCTGGAGAGCCTGGACGCCAGATACGTGAGCAGAGACGGCGCCCACGATGCCG
CCGTGTGGTTCGAGGATATGACACCCGCCGAGCTGGAGGTGGTGTTTCCTACAACAGACGCCAAGCTGAA
TTACCTGTCCAGGACACAGAGACTGGCCTCCCTGCTGACCTACGCCGGCCCAATCAAGGCCCCTGACGAC
GCCGCCGCCCCTCAAACACCCGATACCGCCTGCGTGCACGGCGAGCTGCTGGCTGCTAAGAGGGAGAGGT
TTGCCGCCGTGATCAACAGGTTCCTGGACCTGCACCAGATCCTGGCGGCCGCTCGAGGGAACCTTTTAGC
AGAGTGGAGCCACCCGCAGTTCGAGAAAGGTGGAGGTTCCGGAGGTGGATCGGGAGGTGGATCGTGGAGC
CACCCGCAGTTTGAAAAAGGAACCGAACTAGGTTCTACGATGGCAAGCATGTACCCATACGATGTTCCTG
ACTATGCCTAGGGGCCCGTTTAAACCCGCTGATCAGCCTCGACTGTGCCTTCTAGTTGCCAGCCATCTGT
TGTTTGCCCCTCCCCCGTGCCTTCCTTGACCCTGGAAGGTGCCACTCCCACTGTCCTTTCCTAATAAAAT
GAGGAAATTGCATCGCATTGTCTGAGTAGGTGTCATTCTATTCTGGGGGGTGGGGTGGGGCAGGACAGCA
AGGGGGAGGATTGGGAAGACAATAGCAGGCATGCTGGGGATGCGGTGGGCTCTATGGCTTCTGAGGCGGA
AAGAACCAGCTGGGGCTCTAGGGGGTATCCCC
[124 nt withheld, positions 1853-1976]
C
[91 nt withheld, positions 1978-2068]
AGGGTGATGGTTCACGTACCTAGAAGTTCCTATTCCGAAGTTCCTATTCTCTAGAAAGTATAGGAACTTC
CTTGGCCAAAAAGCCTGAACTCACCGCGACGTCTGTCGAGAAGTTTCTGATCGAAAAGTTCGACAGCGTC
TCCGACCTGATGCAGCTCTCGGAGGGCGAAGAATCTCGTGCTTTCAGCTTCGATGTAGGAGGGCGTGGAT
ATGTCCTGCGGGTAAATAGCTGCGCCGATGGTTTCTACAAAGATCGTTATGTTTATCGGCACTTTGCATC
GGCCGCGCTCCCGATTCCGGAAGTGCTTGACATTGGGGAATTCAGCGAGAGCCTGACCTATTGCATCTCC
CGCCGTGCACAGGGTGTCACGTTGCAAGACCTGCCTGAAACCGAACTGCCCGCTGTTCTGCAGCCGGTCG
CGGAGGCCATGGATGCGATCGCTGCGGCCGATCTTAGCCAGACGAGCGGGTTCGGCCCATTCGGACCGCA
AGGAATCGGTCAATACACTACATGGCGTGATTTCATATGCGCGATTGCTGATCCCCATGTGTATCACTGG
CAAACTGTGATGGACGACACCGTCAGTGCGTCCGTCGCGCAGGCTCTCGATGAGCTGATGCTTTGGGCCG
AGGACTGCCCCGAAGTCCGGCACCTCGTGCACGCGGATTTCGGCTCCAACAATGTCCTGACGGACAATGG
CCGCATAACAGCGGTCATTGACTGGAGCGAGGCGATGTTCGGGGATTCCCAATACGAGGTCGCCAACATC
TTCTTCTGGAGGCCGTGGTTGGCTTGTATGGAGCAGCAGACGCGCTACTTCGAGCGGAGGCATCCGGAGC
TTGCAGGATCGCCGCGGCTCCGGGCGTATATGCTCCGCATTGGTCTTGACCAACTCTATCAGAGCTTGGT
TGACGGCAATTTCGATGATGCAGCTTGGGCGCAGGGTCGATGCGACGCAATCGTCCGATCCGGAGCCGGG
ACTGTCGGGCGTACACAAATCGCCCGCAGAAGCGCGGCCGTCTGGACCGATGGCTGTGTAGAAGTACTCG
CCGATAGTGGAAACCGACGCCCCAGCACTCGTCCGAGGGCAAAGGAATAGCACGTACTACGAGATTTCGA
TTCCACCGCCGCCTTCTATGAAAGGTTGGGCTTCGGAATCGTTTTCCGGGACGCCGGCTGGATGATCCTC
CAGCGCGGGGATCTCATGCTGGAGTTCTTCGCCCACCCCAACTTGTTTATTGCAGCTTATAATGGTTACA
AATAAAGCAATAGCATCACAAATTTCACAAATAAAGCATTTTTTTCACTGCATTCTAGTTGTGGTTTGTC
CAAACTCATCAATGTATCTTATCATGTCTGTATACCGTCGACCTCTAGCTAGAGCTTGGCGTAATCATGG
TCATAGCTGTTTCCTGTGTGAAATTGTTATCCGCTCACAATTCCACACAACATACGAGCCGGAAGCATAA
AGTGTAAAGCCTGGGGTGCCTAATGAGTGAGCTAACTCACATTAATTGCGTTGCGCTCACTGCCCGCTTT
CCAGTCGGGAAACCTGTCGTGCCAGCTGCATTAATGAATCGGCCAACGCGCGGGGAGAGGCGGTTTGCGT
ATTGGGCGCTCTTCCGCTTCCTCGCTCACTGACTCGCTGCGCTCGGTCGTTCGGCTGCGGCGAGCGGTAT
CAGCTCACTCAAAGGCGGTAATACGGTTATCCACAGAATCAGGGGATAACGCAGGAAAGAACATGTGAGC
AAAAGGCCAGCAAAAGGCCAGGAACCGTAAAAAGGCCGCGTTGCTGGCGTTTTTCCATAGGCTCCGCCCC
CCTGACGAGCATCACAAAAATCGACGCTCAAGTCAGAGGTGGCGAAACCCGACAGGACTATAAAGATACC
AGGCGTTTCCCCCTGGAAGCTCCCTCGTGCGCTCTCCTGTTCCGACCCTGCCGCTTACCGGATACCTGTC
CGCCTTTCTCCCTTCGGGAAGCGTGGCGCTTTCTCATAGCTCACGCTGTAGGTATCTCAGTTCGGTGTAG
GTCGTTCGCTCCAAGCTGGGCTGTGTGCACGAACCCCCCGTTCAGCCCGACCGCTGCGCCTTATCCGGTA
ACTATCGTCTTGAGTCCAACCCGGTAAGACACGACTTATCGCCACTGGCAGCAGCCACTGGTAACAGGAT
TAGCAGAGCGAGGTATGTAGGCGGTGCTACAGAGTTCTTGAAGTGGTGGCCTAACTACGGCTACACTAGA
AGAACAGTATTTGGTATCTGCGCTCTGCTGAAGCCAGTTACCTTCGGAAAAAGAGTTGGTAGCTCTTGAT
CCGGCAAACAAACCACCGCTGGTAGCGGTGGTTTTTTTGTTTGCAAGCAGCAGATTACGCGCAGAAAAAA
AGGATCTCAAGAAGATCCTTTGATCTTTTCTACGGGGTCTGACGCTCAGTGGAACGAAAACTCACGTTAA
GGGATTTTGGTCATGAGATTATCAAAAAGGATCTTCACCTAGATCCTTTTAAATTAAAAATGAAGTTTTA
AATCAATCTAAAGTATATATGAGTAAACTTGGTCTGACAGTTACCAATGCTTAATCAGTGAGGCACCTAT
CTCAGCGATCTGTCTATTTCGTTCATCCATAGTTGCCTGACTCCCCGTCGTGTAGATAACTACGATACGG
GAGGGCTTACCATCTGGCCCCAGTGCTGCAATGATACCGCGAGACCCACGCTCACCGGCTCCAGATTTAT
CAGCAATAAACCAGCCAGCCGGAAGGGCCGAGCGCAGAAGTGGTCCTGCAACTTTATCCGCCTCCATCCA
GTCTATTAATTGTTGCCGGGAAGCTAGAGTAAGTAGTTCGCCAGTTAATAGTTTGCGCAACGTTGTTGCC
ATTGCTACAGGCATCGTGGTGTCACGCTCGTCGTTTGGTATGGCTTCATTCAGCTCCGGTTCCCAACGAT
CAAGGCGAGTTACATGATCCCCCATGTTGTGCAAAAAAGCGGTTAGCTCCTTCGGTCCTCCGATCGTTGT
CAGAAGTAAGTTGGCCGCAGTGTTATCACTCATGGTTATGGCAGCACTGCATAATTCTCTTACTGTCATG
CCATCCGTAAGATGCTTTTCTGTGACTGGTGAGTACTCAACCAAGTCATTCTGAGAATAGTGTATGCGGC
GACCGAGTTGCTCTTGCCCGGCGTCAATACGGGATAATACCGCGCCACATAGCAGAACTTTAAAAGTGCT
CATCATTGGAAAACGTTCTTCGGGGCGAAAACTCTCAAGGATCTTACCGCTGTTGAGATCCAGTTCGATG
TAACCCACTCGTGCACCCAACTGATCTTCAGCATCTTTTACTTTCACCAGCGTTTCTGGGTGAGCAAAAA
CAGGAAGGCAAAATGCCGCAAAAAAGGGAATAAGGGCGACACGGAAATGTTGAATACTCATACTCTTCCT
TTTTCAATATTATTGAAGCATTTATCAGGGTTATTGTCTCATGAGCGGATACATATTTGAATGTATTTAG
AAAAATAAACAAATAGGGGTTCCGCGCACATTTCCCCGAAAAGTGCCACCTGACGTC
