Features (pLannotate 1.2.2; 24 found; start..end, strand, type, name):
      1..204     +  promoter       CMV promoter: human cytomegalovirus (CMV) immediate early promoter
    206..225     +  promoter       PLtetO-1 promoter (fragment): modified phage lambda PL promoter with tet operator sites (Lutz and Bujard, 1997)
    227..246     +  promoter       PLtetO-1 promoter (fragment): modified phage lambda PL promoter with tet operator sites (Lutz and Bujard, 1997)
    254..287     +  promoter       TRE3GV promoter (fragment): 3rd-generation Tet-responsive promoter that can be activated by binding of Tet-On® 3G, optimized for retroviral and lentiviral vectors
    377..760     +  CDS            TRM2: TRM2_HHV11 - Experimental evidence at protein level: Swiss-Prot protein existence level 1. Component of the molecular motor that translocates viral genomic DNA in empty capsid during DNA packaging. Forms a tripartite terminase complex together with TRM1 and TRM3 in the host cytoplasm. Once the complex reaches the host nucleus, it interacts with the capsid portal vertex. This portal forms a ring in which genomic DNA is translocated into the capsid. From Human herpesvirus 1 (strain 17) (HHV-1) (Human herpes simplex virus 1).
    791..810     +  CDS            Strep-Tag II (fragment): peptide that binds Strep-Tactin®, an engineered form of streptavidin
    851..873     +  CDS            Strep-Tag II (fragment): peptide that binds Strep-Tactin®, an engineered form of streptavidin
    908..933     +  CDS            3xHA (fragment): three tandem HA epitope tags
    969..1193    +  polyA_signal   bGH poly(A) signal: bovine growth hormone polyadenylation signal
   1197..1218    +  promoter       SV40 promoter (fragment): SV40 enhancer and early promoter
   1239..1472    +  rep_origin     f1 ori (fragment) (sequence partly withheld): f1 bacteriophage origin of replication; arrow indicates direction of (+) strand synthesis
   1477..1524    +  protein_bind   FRT: FLP-mediated recombination occurs in the 8-bp core sequence TCTAGAAA (Turan and Bode, 2011). FLP recombinase from the Saccharomyces cerevisiae 2μ plasmid
   1532..2554    +  CDS            HygR: aminoglycoside phosphotransferase from E. coli; aph(4)-Ia; confers resistance to hygromycin
   2564..2689    +  CDS            ble (fragment): BLE_KLEPN - Experimental evidence at protein level: Swiss-Prot protein existence level 1. Binding protein with a strong affinity to the bleomycin family of antibiotics. Binds to CL990; an antimitotic-antibiotic compound. From Klebsiella pneumoniae.
   2684..2805    +  polyA_signal   SV40 poly(A) signal: SV40 polyadenylation signal
   2878..2894    -  protein_bind   lac operator: The lac repressor binds to the lac operator to inhibit transcription in E. coli. This inhibition can be relieved by adding lactose or isopropyl-β-D-thiogalactopyranoside (IPTG). lac repressor encoded by lacI
   2902..2932    -  promoter       lac promoter: promoter for the E. coli lac operon
   2947..2968    -  protein_bind   CAP binding site: CAP binding activates transcription in the presence of cAMP. E. coli catabolite activator protein
   2981..3073    -  CDS            lacI (fragment): lac repressor; lacI; The lac repressor binds to the lac operator to inhibit transcription in E. coli. This inhibition can be relieved by adding lactose or isopropyl-β-D-thiogalactopyranoside (IPTG).
   3256..3844    -  rep_origin     ori: high-copy-number ColE1/pMB1/pBR322/pUC origin of replication
   4015..4875    -  CDS            AmpR: β-lactamase; bla; confers resistance to ampicillin, carbenicillin, and related antibiotics
   4876..4980    -  promoter       AmpR promoter: bla
   5039..5091    -  misc_feature   bom (fragment): basis of mobility region from pBR322
   5246..5625    +  enhancer       CMV enhancer: human cytomegalovirus immediate early enhancer
>Addgene plasmid #135106 | pcDNA5FRTTO-codoptUL33-CStHA | addgene full sequence | sequence record 268050 | Addgene NGS Result
GTGATGCGGTTTTGGCAGTACATCAATGGGCGTGGATAGCGGTTTGACTCACGGGGATTTCCAAGTCTCC
ACCCCATTGACGTCAATGGGAGTTTGTTTTGGCACCAAAATCAACGGGACTTTCCAAAATGTCGTAACAA
CTCCGCCCCATTGACGCAAATGGGCGGTAGGCGTGTACGGTGGGAGGTCTATATAAGCAGAGCTCTCCCT
ATCAGTGATAGAGATCTCCCTATCAGTGATAGAGATCGTCGACGAGCTCGTTTAGTGAACCGTCAGATCG
CCTGGAGACGCCATCCACGCTGTTTTGACCTCCATAGAAGACACCGGGACCGATCCAGCCTCCGGACTCT
AGCGTTTAAACTTAAGCTTGGTACCGATGGCCGGAAGAGAGGGCAGGACAAGGCAGAGGACCCTGAGGGA
CACAATCCCTGATTGCGCCCTGAGAAGCCAGACCCTGGAGAGCCTGGACGCCAGATACGTGAGCAGAGAC
GGCGCCCACGATGCCGCCGTGTGGTTCGAGGATATGACACCCGCCGAGCTGGAGGTGGTGTTTCCTACAA
CAGACGCCAAGCTGAATTACCTGTCCAGGACACAGAGACTGGCCTCCCTGCTGACCTACGCCGGCCCAAT
CAAGGCCCCTGACGACGCCGCCGCCCCTCAAACACCCGATACCGCCTGCGTGCACGGCGAGCTGCTGGCT
GCTAAGAGGGAGAGGTTTGCCGCCGTGATCAACAGGTTCCTGGACCTGCACCAGATCCTGGCGGCCGCTC
GAGGGAACCTTTTAGCAGAGTGGAGCCACCCGCAGTTCGAGAAAGGTGGAGGTTCCGGAGGTGGATCGGG
AGGTGGATCGTGGAGCCACCCGCAGTTTGAAAAAGGAACCGAACTAGGTTCCACGATGGCAAGCATGTAC
CCATACGATGTTCCTGACTATGCCTAGGGGCCCGTTTAAACCCGCTGATCAGCCTCGACTGTGCCTTCTA
GTTGCCAGCCATCTGTTGTTTGCCCCTCCCCCGTGCCTTCCTTGACCCTGGAAGGTGCCACTCCCACTGT
CCTTTCCTAATAAAATGAGGAAATTGCATCGCATTGTCTGAGTAGGTGTCATTCTATTCTGGGGGGTGGG
GTGGGGCAGGACAGCAAGGGGGAGGATTGGGAAGACAATAGCAGGCATGCTGGGGATGCGGTGGGCTCTA
TGGCTTCTGAGGCGGAAAGAACCAGCTGGGGCTCTAGGGGGTATCCCC
[124 nt withheld, positions 1239-1362]
C
[91 nt withheld, positions 1364-1454]
AGGGTGATGGTTCACGTACCTAGAAGTTCCTATTCCGAAGTTCCTATTCTCTAGAAAGTATAGGAACTTC
CTTGGCCAAAAAGCCTGAACTCACCGCGACGTCTGTCGAGAAGTTTCTGATCGAAAAGTTCGACAGCGTC
TCCGACCTGATGCAGCTCTCGGAGGGCGAAGAATCTCGTGCTTTCAGCTTCGATGTAGGAGGGCGTGGAT
ATGTCCTGCGGGTAAATAGCTGCGCCGATGGTTTCTACAAAGATCGTTATGTTTATCGGCACTTTGCATC
GGCCGCGCTCCCGATTCCGGAAGTGCTTGACATTGGGGAATTCAGCGAGAGCCTGACCTATTGCATCTCC
CGCCGTGCACAGGGTGTCACGTTGCAAGACCTGCCTGAAACCGAACTGCCCGCTGTTCTGCAGCCGGTCG
CGGAGGCCATGGATGCGATCGCTGCGGCCGATCTTAGCCAGACGAGCGGGTTCGGCCCATTCGGACCGCA
AGGAATCGGTCAATACACTACATGGCGTGATTTCATATGCGCGATTGCTGATCCCCATGTGTATCACTGG
CAAACTGTGATGGACGACACCGTCAGTGCGTCCGTCGCGCAGGCTCTCGATGAGCTGATGCTTTGGGCCG
AGGACTGCCCCGAAGTCCGGCACCTCGTGCACGCGGATTTCGGCTCCAACAATGTCCTGACGGACAATGG
CCGCATAACAGCGGTCATTGACTGGAGCGAGGCGATGTTCGGGGATTCCCAATACGAGGTCGCCAACATC
TTCTTCTGGAGGCCGTGGTTGGCTTGTATGGAGCAGCAGACGCGCTACTTCGAGCGGAGGCATCCGGAGC
TTGCAGGATCGCCGCGGCTCCGGGCGTATATGCTCCGCATTGGTCTTGACCAACTCTATCAGAGCTTGGT
TGACGGCAATTTCGATGATGCAGCTTGGGCGCAGGGTCGATGCGACGCAATCGTCCGATCCGGAGCCGGG
ACTGTCGGGCGTACACAAATCGCCCGCAGAAGCGCGGCCGTCTGGACCGATGGCTGTGTAGAAGTACTCG
CCGATAGTGGAAACCGACGCCCCAGCACTCGTCCGAGGGCAAAGGAATAGCACGTACTACGAGATTTCGA
TTCCACCGCCGCCTTCTATGAAAGGTTGGGCTTCGGAATCGTTTTCCGGGACGCCGGCTGGATGATCCTC
CAGCGCGGGGATCTCATGCTGGAGTTCTTCGCCCACCCCAACTTGTTTATTGCAGCTTATAATGGTTACA
AATAAAGCAATAGCATCACAAATTTCACAAATAAAGCATTTTTTTCACTGCATTCTAGTTGTGGTTTGTC
CAAACTCATCAATGTATCTTATCATGTCTGTATACCGTCGACCTCTAGCTAGAGCTTGGCGTAATCATGG
TCATAGCTGTTTCCTGTGTGAAATTGTTATCCGCTCACAATTCCACACAACATACGAGCCGGAAGCATAA
AGTGTAAAGCCTGGGGTGCCTAATGAGTGAGCTAACTCACATTAATTGCGTTGCGCTCACTGCCCGCTTT
CCAGTCGGGAAACCTGTCGTGCCAGCTGCATTAATGAATCGGCCAACGCGCGGGGAGAGGCGGTTTGCGT
ATTGGGCGCTCTTCCGCTTCCTCGCTCACTGACTCGCTGCGCTCGGTCGTTCGGCTGCGGCGAGCGGTAT
CAGCTCACTCAAAGGCGGTAATACGGTTATCCACAGAATCAGGGGATAACGCAGGAAAGAACATGTGAGC
AAAAGGCCAGCAAAAGGCCAGGAACCGTAAAAAGGCCGCGTTGCTGGCGTTTTTCCATAGGCTCCGCCCC
CCTGACGAGCATCACAAAAATCGACGCTCAAGTCAGAGGTGGCGAAACCCGACAGGACTATAAAGATACC
AGGCGTTTCCCCCTGGAAGCTCCCTCGTGCGCTCTCCTGTTCCGACCCTGCCGCTTACCGGATACCTGTC
CGCCTTTCTCCCTTCGGGAAGCGTGGCGCTTTCTCATAGCTCACGCTGTAGGTATCTCAGTTCGGTGTAG
GTCGTTCGCTCCAAGCTGGGCTGTGTGCACGAACCCCCCGTTCAGCCCGACCGCTGCGCCTTATCCGGTA
ACTATCGTCTTGAGTCCAACCCGGTAAGACACGACTTATCGCCACTGGCAGCAGCCACTGGTAACAGGAT
TAGCAGAGCGAGGTATGTAGGCGGTGCTACAGAGTTCTTGAAGTGGTGGCCTAACTACGGCTACACTAGA
AGAACAGTATTTGGTATCTGCGCTCTGCTGAAGCCAGTTACCTTCGGAAAAAGAGTTGGTAGCTCTTGAT
CCGGCAAACAAACCACCGCTGGTAGCGGTGGTTTTTTTGTTTGCAAGCAGCAGATTACGCGCAGAAAAAA
AGGATCTCAAGAAGATCCTTTGATCTTTTCTACGGGGTCTGACGCTCAGTGGAACGAAAACTCACGTTAA
GGGATTTTGGTCATGAGATTATCAAAAAGGATCTTCACCTAGATCCTTTTAAATTAAAAATGAAGTTTTA
AATCAATCTAAAGTATATATGAGTAAACTTGGTCTGACAGTTACCAATGCTTAATCAGTGAGGCACCTAT
CTCAGCGATCTGTCTATTTCGTTCATCCATAGTTGCCTGACTCCCCGTCGTGTAGATAACTACGATACGG
GAGGGCTTACCATCTGGCCCCAGTGCTGCAATGATACCGCGAGACCCACGCTCACCGGCTCCAGATTTAT
CAGCAATAAACCAGCCAGCCGGAAGGGCCGAGCGCAGAAGTGGTCCTGCAACTTTATCCGCCTCCATCCA
GTCTATTAATTGTTGCCGGGAAGCTAGAGTAAGTAGTTCGCCAGTTAATAGTTTGCGCAACGTTGTTGCC
ATTGCTACAGGCATCGTGGTGTCACGCTCGTCGTTTGGTATGGCTTCATTCAGCTCCGGTTCCCAACGAT
CAAGGCGAGTTACATGATCCCCCATGTTGTGCAAAAAAGCGGTTAGCTCCTTCGGTCCTCCGATCGTTGT
CAGAAGTAAGTTGGCCGCAGTGTTATCACTCATGGTTATGGCAGCACTGCATAATTCTCTTACTGTCATG
CCATCCGTAAGATGCTTTTCTGTGACTGGTGAGTACTCAACCAAGTCATTCTGAGAATAGTGTATGCGGC
GACCGAGTTGCTCTTGCCCGGCGTCAATACGGGATAATACCGCGCCACATAGCAGAACTTTAAAAGTGCT
CATCATTGGAAAACGTTCTTCGGGGCGAAAACTCTCAAGGATCTTACCGCTGTTGAGATCCAGTTCGATG
TAACCCACTCGTGCACCCAACTGATCTTCAGCATCTTTTACTTTCACCAGCGTTTCTGGGTGAGCAAAAA
CAGGAAGGCAAAATGCCGCAAAAAAGGGAATAAGGGCGACACGGAAATGTTGAATACTCATACTCTTCCT
TTTTCAATATTATTGAAGCATTTATCAGGGTTATTGTCTCATGAGCGGATACATATTTGAATGTATTTAG
AAAAATAAACAAATAGGGGTTCCGCGCACATTTCCCCGAAAAGTGCCACCTGACGTCGACGGATCGGGAG
ATCTCCCGATCCCCTATGGTGCACTCTCAGTACAATCTGCTCTGATGCCGCATAGTTAAGCCAGTATCTG
CTCCCTGCTTGTGTGTTGGAGGTCGCTGAGTAGTGCGCGAGCAAAATTTAAGCTACAACAAGGCAAGGCT
TGACCGACAATTGCATGAAGAATCTGCTTAGGGTTAGGCGTTTTGCGCTGCTTCGCGATGTACGGGCCAG
ATATACGCGTTGACATTGATTATTGACTAGTTATTAATAGTAATCAATTACGGGGTCATTAGTTCATAGC
CCATATATGGAGTTCCGCGTTACATAACTTACGGTAAATGGCCCGCCTGGCTGACCGCCCAACGACCCCC
GCCCATTGACGTCAATAATGACGTATGTTCCCATAGTAACGCCAATAGGGACTTTCCATTGACGTCAATG
GGTGGAGTATTTACGGTAAACTGCCCACTTGGCAGTACATCAAGTGTATCATATGCCAAGTACGCCCCCT
ATTGACGTCAATGACGGTAAATGGCCCGCCTGGCATTATGCCCAGTACATGACCTTATGGGACTTTCCTA
CTTGGCAGTACATCTACGTATTAGTCATCGCTATTACCATG
